Addgene plasmid #35178: FLAG-Pol-II 1-22
Depositing lab: Benjamin Blencowe. Depositing organization: University of Toronto. Publication: Analysis of the requirement for RNA polymerase II CTD heptapeptide repeats in pre-mRNA splicing and 3'-end cleavage. Rosonina E, Blencowe BJ. RNA. 2004 Apr;10(4):581-9. 10.1261/rna.5207204 PubMed 15037767.
Backbone
  Vector backbone: pcDNA3.1(-)
  Backbone manufacturer: Invitrogen
  Backbone size w/o insert (bp): 5400
  Vector type: Mammalian Expression
Growth in bacteria
  Bacterial resistance: Ampicillin, 100 μg/mL
  Growth temperature: 37°C
  Growth strain: DH5alpha
  Copy number: High Copy
Gene/Insert
  Gene/Insert name: RPBI (alt names: POLRA; POLR2A)
  Species: H. sapiens (human)
  Mutation: Deletion of C-terminal domain repeats 23-52
  Entrez Gene: POLR2A (a.k.a. NEDHIB, POLR2, POLRA, RPB1, RPBh1, RPO2, RPOL2, RpIILS, hRPB220, hsRPB1)
  Promoter: CMV
  Tag / fusion protein: FLAG (N terminal on backbone)
  Cloning method: Restriction Enzyme; 5′ cloning site EcoRI (unknown if destroyed); 3′ cloning site ClaI (unknown if destroyed)
  Sequencing primers: 5′ CMV-Fwd; 3′ BGH-Rev
Terms and licenses: Academic/Nonprofit Terms; Industry Terms: Not Available to Industry
Depositor comments: α-amanitin-resistant form of the largest subunit of pol II
How to cite: FLAG-Pol-II 1-22 was a gift from Benjamin Blencowe (Addgene plasmid # 35178 ; http://n2t.net/addgene:35178 ; RRID:Addgene_35178)
