[The description below was written by a language model from this plasmid's Addgene catalogue record.]
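Description:
FLAG-Pol-II 1-22 is a mammalian expression plasmid built on the pcDNA3.1(-) backbone, carrying a truncated form of the human RNA polymerase II largest subunit (POLR2A, also known as RPB1). The coding sequence was inserted by restriction cloning between EcoRI and ClaI sites and is transcribed from the CMV immediate-early promoter. The use of a BGH reverse sequencing primer is consistent with the bovine growth hormone polyadenylation region that normally lies downstream of the cloning site in this backbone. A FLAG epitope supplied by the backbone is fused to the N-terminus, allowing the exogenous subunit to be detected or immunoprecipitated separately from the endogenous protein. In bacteria the plasmid is maintained at high copy number under ampicillin selection. No feature table is provided, so other backbone elements are not individually documented in the record.

The key feature of the insert is a deletion within the C-terminal domain (CTD), the array of 52 heptapeptide repeats that serves as a platform for RNA processing factors. Repeats 23 to 52 are removed, leaving only repeats 1 to 22. The depositor notes that the encoded subunit is an α-amanitin-resistant form, although the record does not specify the resistance mutation. This supports a replacement strategy: transfected cells can be treated with α-amanitin to inactivate endogenous polymerase II, so that transcription depends on the FLAG-tagged, CTD-truncated enzyme. According to the associated publication, the construct was used to analyse how many and which CTD heptapeptide repeats are required for pre-mRNA splicing and 3′-end cleavage.
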