>Addgene plasmid #35178 | FLAG-Pol-II 1-22 | depositor partial sequence | sequence record 44319 | FLAG-Pol II-C
ATGGACTACAAGGACGACGATGACAAGGCTAGCATGCACGGGGGTGGCCCCCCCTCGGGGGACAGCGCAT
GCCCGCTGCGCACCATCAAGAGAGTCCAGTTCGGAGTCCTGAGTCCGGATGAACTGAAGCGAATGTCTGT
GACGGAGGGTGGCATCAAATACCCAGAGACGACTGAGGGAGGCCGCCCCAAGCTTGGGGGGCTGATGGAC
CCGAGGCAGGGGGTGATTGAGCGGACTGGCCGCTGCCAAACATGTGCAGGAAACATGACAGAGTGTCCTG
GCCACTTTGGCCACATTGAACTGGCCAAGCCTGTGTTTCACGTGGGCTTCCTGGTGAAGACAATGAAAGT
TTTGCGCTGTGTCTGCTTCTTCTGCTCCAAACTGCTTGTGGACTCTAACAACCCAAAGATCAAGGATATC
CTGGCTAAGTCCAAGGGACAGCCCAAGAAGCGGCTCACACATGTCTACGACCTTTGCAAGGGCAAAAACA
TATGCGAGGGTGGGGAGGAGATGGACAACAAGTTCGGTGTGGAACAACCTGAGGGTGACGAGGATCTGAC
CAAAGAAAAGGGCCATGGTGGCTGTGGGCGGTACCAGCCCAGGATCCGGCGTTCTGGCCTAGAGTTGTAT
GCGGAATGGAAGCACGTTAATGAGGACTCTCAGGAGAAGAAGATCCTGCTGAGTCCAGAGCGAGTGCATG
AGATCTTCAAACGCATCTCAGATGAGGAGTGTTTTGTGCTGGGCATGGAGCCCCGCTATGCACGGCCAGA
GTGGATGATTGTCACAGTGCTGCCTGTGCCCCCGCTCTCCGTGCGGCCTGCTGTTGTGATGCAGGGCTCT
GCCCGTAACCAGGATGACCTGACTCACAAACTGGCTGACATCGTGAAGATCAACAATCAGCTGCGGCGCA
ATGAGCAGAACGGCGCAGCGGCCCATGTCATTGCAGAGGATGTGAAGCTCCTCCAGTTCCATGTGGCCAC
CATGGTGGACAATGAGCTGCCTGGCTTGCCCCGTGCCATGCAGAAGTCTGGGCGTCCCCTCAAGTCCCTG
AAGCAGCGGTTGAAGGGCAAGGAAGGCCGGGTGCGAGGGAACCTGATGGGCAAAAGAGTGGACTTCTCGG
CCCGTACTGTCATCACCCCCGACCCCAACCTCTCCATTGACCAGGTTGGCGTGCCCCGCTCCATTGCTGC
CAACATGACCTTTGCGGAGATTGTCACCCCCTTCAACATTGACAGACTTCAAGAACTAGTGCGCAGGGGG
AACAGCCAGTACCCAGGCGCCAAGTACATCATCCGAGACAATGGTGATCGCATTGACTTGCGTTTCCACC
CCAAGCCCAGTGACCTTCACCTGCAGACCGGCTATAAGGTGGAACGGCACATGTGTGATGGGGACATTGT
TATCTTCAACCGGCAGCCAACTCTGCACAAAATGTCCATGATGGGGCATCGGGTCCGCATTCTCCCATGG
TCTACCTTTCGCTTGAATCTTAGTGTGACAACTCCGTACAATGCAGACTTTGACGGGGATGAGATGAACT
TGCACCTGCCACAGTCTCTGGAGACGCGAGCAGAGATCCAGGAGCTGGCCATGGTTCCTCGCATGATTGT
CACCCCCCAGAGCAATCGGCCTGTCATGGGTATTGTGCAGGACACACTCACAGCAGTGCGCAAATTCACC
AAGAGAGACGTCTTCCTGGAGCGGGGTGAAGTGATGAACCTCCTGATGTTCCTGTCGACGTGGGATGGGA
AGGTCCCACAGCCGGCCATCCTAAAGCCCCGGCCCCTGTGGACAGGCAAGCAAATCTTCTCCCTCATCAT
ACCTGGTCACATCAATTGTATCCGTACCCACAGCACCCATCCCGATGATGAAGACAGTGGCCCTTACAAG
CACATCTCTCCTGGGGACACCAAGGTGGTGGTGGAGAATGGGGAGCTGATCATGGGCATCCTGTGTAAGA
AGTCTCTGGGCACGTCAGCTGGCTCCCTGGTCCACATCTCCTACCTAGAGATGGGTCATGACATCACTCG
CCTCTTCTACTCCAACATTCAGACTGTCATTAACAACTGGCTCCTCATCGAGGGTCATACTATTGGCATT
GGGGACTCCATTGCTGATTCTAAGACTTACCAGGACATTCAGAACACTATTAAGAAGGCCAAGCAGGACG
TAATAGAGGTCATCGAGAAGGCACACAACAATGAGCTGGAGCCCACCCCAGGGAACACTCTGCGGCAGAC
GTTTGAGAATCAGGTGAACCGCATTCTTAACGATGCCCGAGACAAGACTGGCTCCTCTGCTCAGAAATCC
CTGTCTGAATACAACAACTTCAAGTCTATGGTCGTGTCCGGAGCTAAAGGTTCCAAGATTAACATCTCCC
AGGTCATTGCTGTCGTTGGACAGCAGGACGTCGAGGGCAAGCGGATTCCATTTGGCTTCAAGCACCGGAC
TCTGCCTCACTTCATCAAGGATGACTACGGGCCTGAGAGCCGTGGCTTTGTGGAGAACTCCTACCTAGCC
GGCCTCACACCCACTGAGTTCTTTTTCCACGCCATGGGGGGTCGTGAGGGGCTCATTGACACGGCTGTCA
AGACTGCTGAGACTGGATACATCCAGCGGCGGCTGATCAAGTCCATGGAGTCAGTGATGGTGAAGTACGA
CGCGACTGTGCGGAACTCCATCAACCAGGTGGTGCAGCTGCGCTACGGCGAAGACGGCCTGGCAGGCGAG
AGCGTTGAGTTCCAGAACCTGGCTACGCTTAAGCCTTCCAACAAGGCTTTTGAGAAGAAGTTCCGCTTTG
ATTATACCAATGAGAGGGCCCTGCGGCGCACTCTGCAGGAGGACCTGGTGAAGGACGTGCTGAGCAACGC
ACACATCCAGAACGAGTTGGAGCGGGAATTTGAGCGGATGCGGGAGGATCGGGAGGTGCTCAGGGTCATC
TTCCCAACTGGAGACAGCAAGGTCGTCCTCCCCTGTAACCTGCTGCGGATGATCTGGAATGCTCAGAAAA
TCTTCCACATCAACCCACGCCTTCCCTCCGACCTGCACCCCATCAAAGTGGTGGAGGGAGTCAAGGAATT
GAGCAAGAAGCTGGTGATTGTGAATGGGGATGACCCACTAAGTCGACAGGCCCAGGAAAATGCCACGCTG
CTCTTCAACATCCACCTGCGGTCCACGTTGTGTTCCCGCCGCATGGCAGAGGAGTTTCGGCTCAGTGGGG
AGGCCTTCGACTGGCTGCTTGGGGAGATTGAGTCCAAGTTCAACCAAGCCATTGCGCATCCCGGGGAAAT
GGTGGGGGCTCTGGCTGCGCAGTCCCTTGGAGAACCTGCCACCCAGATGACCTTGAATACCTTCCACTAT
GCTGGTGTGTCTGCCAAGAATGTGACGCTGGGTGTGCCCCGACTTAAGGAGCTCATCAACATTTCCAAGA
AGCCAAAGACTCCTTCGCTTACTGTCTTCCTGTTGGGCCAGTCCGCTCGAGATGCTGAGAGAGCCAAGGA
TATTCTGTGCCGTCTGGAGCATACAACGTTGAGGAAGGTGACTGCCAACACAGCCATCTACTATGACCCC
AACCCCCAGAGCACGGTGGTGGCAGAGGATCAGGAATGGGTGAATGTCTACTATGAAATGCCTGACTTTG
ATGTGGCCCGAATCTCCCCCTGGCTGTTGCGGGTGGAGCTGGATCGGAAGCACATGACTGACCGGAAGCT
CACCATGGAGCAGATTGCTGAAAAGATCAATGCTGGTTTTGGTGACGACTTGAACTGCATCTTTAATGAT
GACAATGCAGAGAAGCTGGTGCTCCGTATTCGCATCATGAACAGCGATGAGAACAAGATGCAAGAGGAGG
AAGAGGTGGTGGACAAGATGGATGATGATGTCTTCCTGCGCTGCATCGAGTCCAACATGCTGACAGATAT
GACCCTGCAGGGCATCGAGCAGATCAGCAAGGTGTACATGCACTTGCCACAGACAGACAACAAGAAGAAG
ATCATCATCACGGAGGATGGGGAATTCAAGGCCCTGCAGGAGTGGATCCTGGAGACGGACGGCGTGAGCT
TGATGCGGGTGCTGAGTGAGAAGGACGTGGACCCCGTACGCACCACGTCCAATGACATTGTGGAGATCTT
CACGGTGCTGGGCATTGAAGCCGTGCGGAAGGCCCTGGAGCGGGAGCTGTACCACGTCATCTCCTTTGAT
GGCTCCTATGTCAATTACCGACACTTGGCTCTCTTGTGTGATACCATGACCTGTCGTGGCCACTTGATGG
CCATCACCCGACACGGAGTCAACCGCCAGGACACAGGACCACTCATGAAGTGTTCCTTTGAGGAAACGGT
GGACGTGCTTATGGAAGCAGCCGCACACGGTGAGAGTGACCCCATGAAGGGGGTCTCTGAGAATATCATG
CTGGGCCAGCTGGCTCCGGCCGGCACTGGCTGCTTTGACCTCCTGCTTGATGCAGAGAAGTGCAAGTATG
GCATGGAGATCCCCACCAATATCCCCGGCCTGGGGGCTGCTGGACCCACCGGCATGTTCTTTGGTTCAGC
ACCCAGTCCCATGGGTGGAATCTCTCCTGCCATGACACCTTGGAACCAGGGTGCAACCCCTGCCTATGGC
GCCTGGTCCCCCAGTGTTGGGAGTGGAATGACCCCAGGGGCAGCCGGCTTCTCTCCCAGTGCTGCGTCAG
ATGCCAGCGGCTTCAGCCCAGGTTACTCCCCTGCCTGGTCTCCCACACCGGGCTCCCCGGGGTCCCCAGG
TCCCTCAAGCCCCTACATCCCTTCACCAGGTGGTGCCATGTCTCCCAGCCTAGATACTCGCCAACGTCAC
CTGCCTACGAGCCCCGCTCTCCTGGGGGCTACACACCCCAGAGTCCCTCTTATTCCCCCACTTCACCCTC
CTACTCCCCTACCTCTCCATCCTATTCTCCAACCAGTCCCAACTATAGTCCCACATCACCCAGCTATTCG
CCAACGTCACCCAGCTACTCACCGACCTCTCCCAGCTACTCACCCACCTCTCCCAGCTACTCGCCCACCT
CTCCCAGCTACTCGCCCACCTCTCCCAGCTACTCACCCACTTCCCCTAGCTACTCGCCCACTTCCCCTAG
CTACTCGCCAACGTCTCCCAGCTACTCACCGACATCTCCCAGCTACTCGCCAACTTCACCCAGCTATTCT
CCCACTTCTCCCAGCTACTCACCTACCTCTCCAAGCTATTCACCCACCTCCCCCAGCTACTCACCCACTT
CCCCAAGTTACTCACCCACCAGCCCGAACATCGATTAAGCGGCCGCCTA
