>Addgene plasmid #35178 | FLAG-Pol-II 1-22 | addgene partial sequence | sequence record 44327 | hPol2-CTD-F 5'-GTTACTCCCCTGCCTGGTCT-3'
AGCCCCTACATCCCTTCACCAGGTGGCGCCATGTCTCCCAGCTCTAGATACTCGCCAACGTCACCTGCCT
ACGAGCCCCGCTCTCCTGGGGGCTACACACCCCAGAGTCCCTCTTATTCCCCCACTTCACCCTCCTACTC
CCCTACCTCTCCATCCTATTCTCCAACCAGTCCCAACTATAGTCCCACATCACCCAGCTATTCGCCAACG
TCACCCAGCTACTCACCGACCTCTCCCAGCTACTCACCCACCTCTCCCAGCTACTCGCCCACCTCTCCCA
GCTACTCGCCCACCTCTCCCAGCTACTCACCCACTTCCCCTAGCTACTCGCCCACTTCCCCTAGCTACTC
GCCAACGTCTCCCAGCTACTCGCCGACATCTCCCAGCTACTCGCCAACTTCACCCAGCTATTCTCCCACT
TCTCCCAGCTACTCACCTACCTCTCCAAGCTATTCACCCACCTCCCCCAGCTACTCACCCACTTCCCCAA
GTTACTCACCCACCAGCCCGAACATCGATTAAGCGGCCGCCTAAGAATTCCACCACACTGGACTAGTGGA
TCCGAGCTCGGTACCAAGCTTAAGTTTAAACCGCTGATCAGCCTCGACTGTGCCTTCTAGTTGCCAGCCA
TCTGTTGTTTGCCCCTCCCCCGTGCCTTCCTTGACCCTGGAAGGTGCCACTCCCACTGTCCTTTCCTAAT
AAAATGAGGAAATTGCATCGCATTGTCTGAGTAGGTGTCATTCTATTCTGGGGGGTGGGGTGGGGCAGGA
CAGCAAGGGG
