>Addgene plasmid #35178 | FLAG-Pol-II 1-22 | addgene partial sequence | sequence record 44328 | BGH-rev 5'-TAGAAGGCACAGTCGAGG-3'
CGAGCTCGGATCCCTAGTCCAGTGTGGTGGAATTCTTAGGCGGCCGCTTAATCNATGTTCGGGCTGGTGG
GTGAGTAACTTGGGGAAGTGGGTGAGTAGCTGGGGGAGGTGGGTGAATAGCTTGGAGAGGTAGGTGAGTA
GCTGGGAGAAGTGGGAGAATAGCTGGGTGAAGTTGGCGAGTAGCTGGGAGATGTCGGCGAGTAGCTGGGA
GACGTTGGCGAGTAGCTAGGGGAAGTGGGCGAGTAGCTAGGGGAAGTGGGTGAGTAGCTGGGAGAGGTGG
GCGAGTAGCTGGGAGAGGTGGGCGAGTAGCTGGGAGAGGTGGGTGAGTAGCTGGGAGAGGTCGGTGAGTA
NCTGGGTGACGTTGGCNAATANCTGGGTGATGTGGGACT
