>Addgene plasmid #35178 | FLAG-Pol-II 1-22 | addgene partial sequence | sequence record 44573 | CMV-F 5'-CGCAAATGGGCGGTAGGCGTG-3'
GGCTACTGAGAACCCACTGCTTACTGGCTTATCGAAATTAATACGACTCACTATAGGGAGACCCAAGCTG
GCTAGGACCATGGACTACAAGGACGACGATGACAAGGCTAGCATGCACGGGGGTGGCCCCCCCTCGGGGG
ACAGCGCATGCCCGCTGCGCACCATCAAGAGAGTCCAGTTCGGAGTCCTGAGTCCGGATGAACTGAAGCG
AATGTCTGTGACGGAGGGTGGCATCAAATACCCAGAGACGACTGAGGGAGGCCGCCCCAAGCTTGGGGGG
CTGATGGACCCGAGGCAGGGGGTGATTGAGCGGACTGGCCGCTGCCAAACATGTGCAGGAAACATGACAG
AGTGTCCTGGCCACTTTGGCCACATTGAACTGGCCAAGCCTGTGTTTCACGTGGGCTTCCTGGTGAAGAC
AATGAAAGTTTTGCGCTGTGTCTGCTTCTTCTGCTCCAAACTGCTTGTGGACTCTAACAACCCAAAGATC
AAGGATATCCTGGCTAAGTCCAAGGGACAGCCCAAGAAGCGGCTCACACATGTCTACGACCTTTGCAAGG
GCAAAAACATATGCGAGGGTGGGGAGGAGATGGACAACAAGTTCGGTGTGGAACAACCTGAGGGTGACGA
GGATCTGACCAAAGAAAAGGGCCATGGTGGCTGTGGGCGGTACCAGCCCAGGATCCGGCGTTCTGGCCTA
GAGCTGTATGCGGAATGGAAGCACGTTAATGAGGACTCTCAGGAGAAGAAGATCCTGCTGAGTCCAGAGC
GAGTGCATGAGATCTTCAAACGCATCTCAGATGAGGAGTGTTTTGTGCTGGGCATGGA
